>Addgene plasmid #39077 | TP73 | depositor partial sequence | sequence record 49135 | TP73 sequence 697 bps
CTTAAGAAGGAGATATACTATGGCGCCTGTCATCCCCTCCAACACCGACTACCCCGGACCCCACCACTTT
GAGGTCACTTTCCAGCAGTCCAGCACGGCCAAGTCAGCCACCTGGACGTACTCCCCGCTCTTGAAGAAAC
TCTACTGCCAGATCGCCAAGACATGCCCCATCCAGATCAAGGTGTCCACCCCGCCACCCCCAGGCACTGC
CATCCGGGCCATGCCTGTTTACAAGAAAGCGGAGCACGTGACCGACGTCGTGAAACGCTGCCCCAACCAC
GAGCTCGGGAGGGACTTCAACGAAGGACAGTCTGCTCCAGCCAGCCACCTCATCCGCGTGGAAGGCAATA
ATCTCTCGCAGTATGTGGATGACCCTGTCACCGGCAGGCAGAGCGTCGTGGTGCCCTATGAGCCACCACA
GGTGGGGACGGAATTCACCACCATCCTGTACAACTTCATGTGTAACAGCAGCTGTGTAGGGGGCATGAAC
CGGCGGCCCATCCTCATCATCATCACCCTGGAGATGCGGGATGGGCAGGTGCTGGGCCGCCGGTCCTTTG
AGGGCCGCATCTGCGCCTGTCCTGGCCGCGACCGAAAAGCTGATGAGGACCACTACCGGGAGGCAGAGAA
CCTCTACTTCCAATCGCACCATCATCACCACCATGATTACAAGGATGACGACGATAAGTGAGGATCC
