>Addgene plasmid #39077 | TP73 | addgene partial sequence | sequence record 54139 | pBRrevBam_primer
ATGCCGGCCACGATGCGTCCGGCGTAGAGGATCGAGATCTCGATCCCGCGAAATTAATACGACTCACTAT
AGGGGAATTGTGAGCGGATAACAATTCCCCTCTAGAAATAATTTTGTTTAACCTTAAGAAGGAGATATAC
TATGGCGCCTGTCATCCCCTCCAACACCGACTACCCCGGACCCCACCACTTTGAGGTCACTTTCCAGCAG
TCCAGCACGGCCAAGTCAGCCACCTGGACGTACTCCCCGCTCTTGAAGAAACTCTACTGCCAGATCGCCA
AGACATGCCCCATCCAGATCAAGGTGTCCACCCCGCCACCCCCAGGCACTGCCATCCGGGCCATGCCTGT
TTACAAGAAAGCGGAGCACGTGACCGACGTCGTGAAACGCTGCCCCAACCACGAGCTCGGGAGGGACTTC
AACGAAGGACAGTCTGCTCCAGCCAGCCACCTCATCCGCGTGGAAGGCAATAATCTCTCGCAGTATGTGG
ATGACCCTGTCACCGGCAGGCAGAGCGTCGTGGTGCCCTATGAGCCACCACAGGTGGGGACGGAATTCAC
CACCATCCTGTACAACTTCATGTGTAACAGCAGCTGTGTAGGGGGCATGAACCGGCGGCCCATCCTCATC
ATCATCACCCTGGAGATGCGGGATGGGCAGGTGCTGGGCCGCCGGTCCTTTGAGGGCCGCATCTGCGCCT
GTCCTGGCCGCGACCGAAAAGCTGATGAGGACCACTACCGGGAGGCAGAGAACCTCTACTTCCAATCGCA
CCATCATCACCACCATGATTACAAGGATGACGACGATAAGTGAGGATCCGAATTCGAGCTCCGTCGACAA
GCTTGCGGCCGCACTCGAGCACCACCACCACCACCACTGAGATCCGGCTGCTAACAAAGCCCCGAAAGGA
AGCTGAGTTGGCTGCTGCACGCTGACATACTA
