[The description below was written by a language model from this plasmid's Addgene catalogue record.]
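Description:
TP73 is a bacterial expression plasmid built on the pNIC-CTHF backbone from the SGC, carrying a fragment of human TP73 (tumor protein p73) intended for recombinant protein production and structure determination. The insert is about 697 bp. The record explicitly cautions that it may not represent the full open reading frame, which suggests a domain-level construct chosen for crystallography rather than the complete p73 protein. An associated PDB entry is listed as an alternative name, indicating that this fragment was linked to a solved structure. The insert was introduced by ligation-independent cloning, a restriction-free method suited to the high-throughput construct generation typical of structural genomics work.

The p73 fragment is fused at its C terminus to a composite TEV-His6-Flag tag. The hexahistidine portion allows immobilised metal affinity purification, the Flag epitope provides an option for antibody-based detection or capture, and the TEV protease site placed between the insert and the tags allows them to be cleaved off after purification to leave near-native protein. The record does not name the promoter, but the listed sequencing primers (T7 forward and T7 terminator) imply that the insert sits between T7 promoter and terminator elements. Such an arrangement would require an E. coli host that supplies T7 RNA polymerase for expression. The plasmid is selected with kanamycin, is described as low copy, and is propagated in the Mach1 cloning strain. No feature table was provided, so the origin of replication and other backbone elements are not specified.
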