Addgene plasmid #39077: TP73
Purpose: Bacterial expression for structure determination; may not be full ORF
Depositing lab: Nicola Burgess-Brown. Depositing organization: University of Oxford.
Backbone
  Vector backbone: pNIC-CTHF
  Backbone manufacturer: SGC
  Vector type: Bacterial Expression
Growth in bacteria
  Bacterial resistance: Kanamycin, 50 μg/mL
  Growth temperature: 37°C
  Growth strain: Mach1
  Copy number: Low Copy
Gene/Insert
  Gene/Insert name: TP73 (alt names: tumor protein p73; PDB:2XWC)
  Species: H. sapiens (human)
  Insert size (bp): 697
  Entrez Gene: TP73 (a.k.a. CILD47, P73)
  Tag / fusion protein: TEV-His6-Flag (C terminal on insert)
  Cloning method: Ligation Independent Cloning
  Sequencing primers: 5′ T7; 3′ T7-term
Terms and licenses: Academic/Nonprofit Terms; Industry Terms: Not Available to Industry
How to cite: TP73 was a gift from Nicola Burgess-Brown (Addgene plasmid # 39077 ; http://n2t.net/addgene:39077 ; RRID:Addgene_39077)
